>Addgene plasmid #240699 | pREC1010lac-Ebu1 | addgene full sequence | sequence record 482392 | Addgene NGS Result
TTACTGGATCTATCAACAGGAGTCCAAGACTAGTCGCCAGGGTTTTCCCAGTCACGACGCGGCCGCAAGC
TTGCATGCCTGCAGGTCGACTCTAGATCAGAACGGAATGTCATCATCAAAGTCCATCGGCGGCTCGTTAG
ACGGCGCTGCCGGAGCGGACTGCTGCGGGCGAGACTGCGCGCCGCCGCTGAACTGATTGCCACCCTGCGG
CTGCTGAGGCTGACCCCAACCGCCCTGCGGCTGACCACCACCGATATTACCACCTGCCGGAGCGCCACCA
CCCTGACGACCACCCAGCATCTGCATGGTGCCGCCAACGTTCACCACGACTTCTGTGGTGTAGCGATCCT
GACCGGATTGATCGGTCCATTTACGGGTACGCAGCTGACCTTCGATATAAACCTGAGAACCTTTACGCAG
ATATTCGCTGGCCACTTCTGCCAGTTTGCCGAACAGCACAACGCGGTGCCATTCAGTCTGCTCTTTCATC
TCGCCGGTCGCTTTATCACGCCAGGATTCGGAAGTAGCCAGCGTAATGTTGGCAACTGCGCCACCATTTG
GCATGTAGCGTACTTCCGGGTCCTGACCCAGATTACCAACGAGAATAACCTTGTTTACGCCTCTGCTGGC
CATGTGTATTCTCCTGGATCCTTAAAACACCTCGCCCTCGTCAACAACCTCATACTCCGCTTCCACAGCT
GGCGCAGCCATTTCTTCCTCCATCCAAGCGCGAGCACGGCGAGCTTGCTGCTCGGTCATAGAGTGCATGC
CTTCAGCGCCCACCGCACCACAAACAGCAGTCATACCCTCAGCCGGAGTGATGCCGAAGTGTTCGCAATA
TGGCTTGAAGAGTTCGCGGATTGGCTGGAGATCCACTGGTTGCTCCGCCTGAGCGCGCACCTGTTCTGGC
TGTTGCGCTTGATCCATTTCCTCCGCAGCGTACATGCCCTGAAAAGTGTCCGGGAACGCGAGGCGCCAAG
CAGCAGCCTTCGCGCATTTTTCGATCATAACACCCGGCATTTTCGCCCAATTAGATTTGCCGGTGGAATA
GTCGTCGAGCGCCACCTCAGCATACGCAGTCTCGCGGCCATCCTTAAAGCGAACTTCCGCCCAACCACCG
ATGAGCTCCTCACCCGCCTTTTTGTAGCACGCAGCACCACGTTTATGCACAACATCACCGTCACGCAGAA
CAACCACACCAGATTTGATACCATCATAGTTAGCATCACGACACGCGCGACGGTTAAAAACTTGATAGGA
AGTAATCATAGAAGCTGGAGCACCGCCGTATTTCACCAGGTAAGCGTCTTTCACAAACGGATTCAGACGT
TGAGTCTGACAGAGTTGCAGAAAGAGGCCCACCTCTTTTTCAGTAGCGTTCTCACAGATATAACGGCGAA
CATCGTCTGGAGTAACTTGAACCGCCAGGCCAGAGTCGTCAGTGAACTTCACGATTTGGTTCATTCCAAA
CCTCCTTAAAGTTAAACAAAATTATTTCGATCGAGTGCGGCCGCGGATCATGCAGGTGGCGACTTGTAGA
AACTACTTTCTATACCTGACACCTAAGTTCTCTGGGTGAAGAGCTATTCGTAAGGGACAGGTTGAGCTAC
AACGGCTCACACTCGCTCTTCACTTAAAGAACCGCGAGAATAGCAACGCTATTCGAAGCGACTATACGGA
GTTATCCGTATAGTCGTGGTTAAAGTGACCCTTAACCAAGGAGCGACTACACTCCAACGTGCTAGTTTCT
ACAAGTCATCACCTGCTCTAGCCTCATATGAACGGTATTACTTCATTTGATTAATGTGTTCAATGTAACT
TCTGGCCTCTTGGTTATCTGGCTCAACTTGTAACCAAAAACGAATTTTTCCTTCTAAACTTTTTATGTAA
TTAGGGTCTTTAATTTTTTCATTATCAATGTGACTAAAAATCCCGTATTTTTTAATATAATGCATGGTTT
TTCTAATTTCACGCCTGGTTTTTCTCGGTAATTGTAACTTATCTTTACTAACGTCAATTCCCGTCACTAT
TTTTTGTTTTGTGTTGTTCAGCAGTTTCGTTTTTTCTTTATTTAAAATAAAACCATAGCTTTCAATTATG
TCAGTTACATAACTAATAAATTTTGACGGAATCGCTTCGCCAGAAAAAACCATATCATCGGCATATCGGC
TATATTTCAAATTAAATTTTAACGCCAATTTTGACAGTCGTTCATCTAATGGATAAAGTAATATATTACT
TAGTGAAGGGCTAGTGATGCCGCCTTGAGGTAAGCAACCGTCAAGACAACATAATGATGCTAGTGCATAA
GATACATTTTTCGCATATCCCAGAGAATCAAATAATTTAATTACCCAATTTATTGGTATGCTAGGAAAAA
AATCTTTGATGTCAATTTTAAGTAAGAAATGATTATTCAAATGCTGTTCTGCATTATCTATAATTGATTT
TCCTTTCTTATATGCAAACGCATTTTTATGAGTTCGTAAAGAATATAGCAATTTTTCATGAATCCATGTC
TGACACTTACGTAGCGATGGATAAGGTGAAGATATTTTTCGATATCCTCCTTTCTTTTTCGGTATTTTAA
ATTCGCGATAAAACGATTTTGTTCCAAAAACAATGTCGTTGATTTCAGGGTATTTTATTCCAATAAGCTT
AGATAAGTGTTCAACTTCAAAGATTACGGGAATGTTTCGAGACTCTAAAGTTTTAATATAATCAAGATAA
GTAGATATAAAATTGGTATTTATACCTTTTTCAAGATAAAAATCTTCCCATTCACGTCTCATATGTATAT
CTCCTTCGAATTCGGATCCTAGAGGGGAATTGTTATCCGCTCACAATTCCACACAACATACGAGCCGGAA
GCATAAAGTGTAAAGCCTGGGGTGCCTAATGAGTGAGCTAACTCACATTATGCGGTTGCTGGCGCCTATA
TCGCCGACATCACCGATGGGGAAGATCGGGCTCGCCACTTCGGGCTCATGAGCGCTTGTTTCGGCGTGGG
TATGGTGGCAGGCCCCGTGGCCGGGGGACTGTTGGGCGCCATCTCCTTGCATGCACCATTCCTTGCGGCG
GCGGTGCTCAACGGCCTCAACCTACTACTGGGCTGCTTCCTAATGCAGGAGTCGCATAAGGGAGAGCGTC
GAGATCCCGGACACCATCGAATGGCGCAAAACCTTTCGCGGTATGGCATGATAGCGCCCGGAAGAGAGTC
AATTCAGGGTGGTGAATGTGAAACCAGTAACGTTATACGATGTCGCAGAGTATGCCGGTGTCTCTTATCA
GACCGTTTCCCGCGTGGTGAACCAGGCCAGCCACGTTTCTGCGAAAACGCGGGAAAAAGTGGAAGCGGCG
ATGGCGGAGCTGAATTACATTCCCAACCGCGTGGCACAACAACTGGCGGGCAAACAGTCGTTGCTGATTG
GCGTTGCCACCTCCAGTCTGGCCCTGCACGCGCCGTCGCAAATTGTCGCGGCGATTAAATCTCGCGCCGA
TCAACTGGGTGCCAGCGTGGTGGTGTCGATGGTAGAACGAAGCGGCGTCGAAGCCTGTAAAGCGGCGGTG
CACAATCTTCTCGCGCAACGCGTCAGTGGGCTGATCATTAACTATCCGCTGGATGACCAGGATGCCATTG
CTGTGGAAGCTGCCTGCACTAATGTTCCGGCGTTATTTCTTGATGTCTCTGACCAGACACCCATCAACAG
TATTATTTTCTCCCATGAAGACGGTACGCGACTGGGCGTGGAGCATCTGGTCGCATTGGGTCACCAGCAA
ATCGCGCTGTTAGCGGGCCCATTAAGTTCTGTCTCGGCGCGTCTGCGTCTGGCTGGCTGGCATAAATATC
TCACTCGCAATCAAATTCAGCCGATAGCGGAACGGGAAGGCGACTGGAGTGCCATGTCCGGTTTTCAACA
AACCATGCAAATGCTGAATGAGGGCATCGTTCCCACTGCGATGCTGGTTGCCAACGATCAGATGGCGCTG
GGCGCAATGCGCGCCATTACCGAGTCCGGGCTGCGCGTTGGTGCGGATATCTCGGTAGTGGGATACGACG
ATACCGAAGACAGCTCATGTTATATCCCGCCGTTAACCACCATCAAACAGGATTTTCGCCTGCTGGGGCA
AACCAGCGTGGACCGCTTGCTGCAACTCTCTCAGGGCCAGGCGGTGAAGGGCAATCAGCTGTTGCCCGTC
TCACTGGTGAAAAGAAAAACCACCCTGGCGCCCAATACGCAAACCGCCTCTCCCCGCGCGTTGGCCGATT
CATTAATGCAGCTGGCACGACAGGTTTCCCGACTGGAAAGCGGGCAGTGAGCAAAAAGGAAGTGGCTTGA
TTACGAACGTTTAATTAAAGGCATCAAATAAAACGAAAGGCTCAGTCGAAAGACTGGGCCTTTCGTTTTA
TCTGTTGTTTGTCGGTGAACGCTCTCCTGAGTAGGACAAATCCGCCGCCCTAGACAGCTGGGCGCGCCCT
AACTGTCACGAACCCCTGCAATAACTGTCACGCCCCCCTGCAATAACTGTCACGAACCCCTGCAATAACT
GTCACGCCCCCAAACCTGCAAACCCAGCAGGGGCGGGGGCTGGCGGGGTGTTGGAAAAATCCATCCATGA
TTATCTAAGAATAATCCACTAGGCGCGGTTATCAGCGCCCTTGTGGGGCGCTGCTGCCCTTGCCCAATAT
GCCCGGCCAGAGGCCGGATAGCTGGTCTATTCGCTGCGCTAGGCTACACACCGCCCCACCGCTGCGCGGC
AGGGGGAAAGGCGGGCAAAGCCCGCTAAACCCCACACCAAACCCCGCAGAAATACGCTGGAGCGCTTTTA
GCCGCTTTAGCGGCCTTTCCCCCTACCCGAAGGGTGGGGGCGCGTGTGCAGCCCCGCAGGGCCTGTCTCG
GTCGATCATTCAGCCCGGCTCATCCTTCGGATCTAGCTACACTTTATGCTTCCGGCTCGTATAATGTGTG
GGAATCGCTTGGTGGCCCGATGAAGAACGACAGGACTTTGCAGGCCATAGGCCGACAGCTCAAGGCCATG
GGCTGTGAGCGCTTCGATATCGGCGTCAGGGACGCCACCACCGGCCAGATGATGAACCGGGAATGGTCAG
CCGCCGAAGTGCTCCAGAACACGCCATGGCTCAAGCGGATGAATGCCCAGGGCAATGACGTGTATATCAG
GCCCGCCGAGCAGGAGCGGCATGGTCTGGTGCTGGTGGACGACCTCAGCGAGTTTGACCTGGATGACATG
AAAGCCGAGGGCCGGGAGCCTGCCCTGGTAGTGGAAACCAGCCCGAAGAACTATCAGGCATGGGTCAAGG
TGGCCGACGCCGCAGGCGGTGAACTTCGGGGGCAGATTGCCCGGACGCTGGCCAGCGAGTACGACGCCGA
CCCGGCCAGCGCCGACAGCCGCCACTATGGCCGCTTGGCGGGCTTCACCAACCGCAAGGACAAGCACACC
ACCCGCGCCGGTTATCAGCCGTGGGTGCTGCTGCGTGAATCCAAGGGCAAGACCGCCACCGCTGGCCCGG
CGCTGGTGCAGCAGGCTGGCCAGCAGATCGAGCAGGCCCAGCGGCAGCAGGAGAAGGCCCGCAGGCTGGC
CAGCCTCGAACTGCCCGAGCGGCAGCTTAGCCGCCACCGGCGCACGGCGCTGGACGAGTACCGCAGCGAG
ATGGCCGGGCTGGTCAAGCGCTTCGGTGATGACCTCAGCAAGTGCGACTTTATCGCCGCGCAGAAGCTGG
CCAGCCGGGGCCGCAGTGCCGAGGAAATCGGCAAGGCCATGGCCGAGGCCAGCCCAGCGCTGGCAGAGCG
CAAGCCCGGCCACGAAGCGGATTACATCGAGCGCACCGTCAGCAAGGTCATGGGTCTGCCCAGCGTCCAG
CTTGCGCGGGCCGAGCTGGCACGGGCACCGGCACCCCGCCAGCGAGGCATGGACAGGGGCGGGCCAGATT
TCAGCATGTAGTGCTTGCGTTGGTACTCACGCCTGTTATACTATGAGTACTCACGCACAGAAGGGGGTTT
TATGGAATACGAAAAAAGCGCTTCAGGGTCGGTCTACCTGATCAAAAGTGACAAGGGCTATTGGTTGCCC
GGTGGCTTTGGTTATACGTCAAACAAGGCCGAGGCTGGCCGCTTTTCAGTCGCTGATATGGCCAGCCTTA
ACCTTGACGGCTGCACCTTGTCCTTGTTCCGCGAAGACAAGCCTTTCGGCCCCGGCAAGTTTCTCGGTGA
CTGATATGAAAGACCAAAAGGACAAGCAGACCGGCGACCTGCTGGCCAGCCCTGACGCTGTACGCCAAGC
GCGATATGCCGAGCGCATGAAGGCCAAAGGGATGCGTCAGCGCAAGTTCTGGCTGACCGACGACGAATAC
GAGGCGCTGCGCGAGTGCCTGGAAGAACTCAGAGCGGCGCAGGGCGGGGGTAGTGACCCCGCCAGCGCCT
AACCACCAACTGCCTGCAAAGGAGGCAATCAATGGCTACCCATAAGCCTATCAATATTCTGGAGGCGTTC
GCAGCAGCGCCGCCACCGCTGGACTACGTTTTGCCCAACATGGTGGCCGGTACGGTCGGGGCGCTGGTGT
CGCCCGGTGGTGCCGGTAAATCCATGCTGGCCCTGCAACTGGCCGCACAGATTGCAGGCGGGCCGGATCT
GCTGGAGGTGGGCGAACTGCCCACCGGCCCGGTGATCTACCTGCCCGCCGAAGACCCGCCCACCGCCATT
CATCACCGCCTGCACGCCCTTGGGGCGCACCTCAGCGCCGAGGAACGGCAAGCCGTGGCTGACGGCCTGC
TGATCCAGCCGCTGATCGGCAGCCTGCCCAACATCATGGCCCCGGAGTGGTTCGACGGCCTCAAGCGCGC
CGCCGAGGGCCGCCGCCTGATGGTGCTGGACACGCTGCGCCGGTTCCACATCGAGGAAGAAAACGCCAGC
GGCCCCATGGCCCAGGTCATCGGTCGCATGGAGGCCATCGCCGCCGATACCGGGTGCTCTATCGTGTTCC
TGCACCATGCCAGCAAGGGCGCGGCCATGATGGGCGCAGGCGACCAGCAGCAGGCCAGCCGGGGCAGCTC
GGTACTGGTCGATAACATCCGCTGGCAGTCCTACCTGTCGAGCATGACCAGCGCCGAGGCCGAGGAATGG
GGTGTGGACGACGACCAGCGCCGGTTCTTCGTCCGCTTCGGTGTGAGCAAGGCCAACTATGGCGCACCGT
TCGCTGATCGGTGGTTCAGGCGGCATGACGGCGGGGTGCTCAAGCCCGCCGTGCTGGAGAGGCAGCGCAA
GAGCAAGGGGGTGCCCCGTGGTGAAGCCTAAGAACAAGCACAGCCTCAGCCACGTCCGGCACGACCCGGC
GCACTGTCTGGCCCCCGGCCTGTTCCGTGCCCTCAAGCGGGGCGAGCGCAAGCGCAGCAAGCTGGACGTG
ACGTATGACTACGGCGACGGCAAGCGGATCGAGTTCAGCGGCCCGGAGCCGCTGGGCGCTGATGATCTGC
GCATCCTGCAAGGGCTGGTGGCCATGGCTGGGCCTAATGGCCTAGTGCTTGGCCCGGAACCCAAGACCGA
AGGCGGACGGCAGCTCCGGCTGTTCCTGGAACCCAAGTGGGAGGCCGTCACCGCTGATGCCATGGTGGTC
AAAGGTAGCTATCGGGCGCTGGCAAAGGAAATCGGGGCAGAGGTCGATAGTGGTGGGGCGCTCAAGCACA
TACAGGACTGCATCGAGCGCCTTTGGAAGGTATCCATCATCGCCCAGAATGGCCGCAAGCGGCAGGGGTT
TCGGCTGCTGTCGGAGTACGCCAGCGACGAGGCGGACGGGCGCCTGTACGTGGCCCTGAACCCCTTGATC
GCGCAGGCCGTCATGGGTGGCGGCCAGCATGTGCGCATCAGCATGGACGAGGTGCGGGCGCTGGACAGCG
AAACCGCCCGCCTGCTGCACCAGCGGCTGTGTGGCTGGATCGACCCCGGCAAAACCGGCAAGGCTTCCAT
AGATACCTTGTGCGGCTATGTCTGGCCGTCAGAGGCCAGTGGTTCGACCATGCGCAAGCGCCGCCAGCGG
GTGCGCGAGGCGTTGCCGGAGCTGGTCGCGCTGGGCTGGACGGTAACCGAGTTCGCGGCGGGCAAGTACG
ACATCACCCGGCCCAAGGCGGCAGGCTGAGGCCGGCCTACGGCCAGCCTCGCAGAGCAGGATTCCCGTTG
AGCACCGCCAGGTGCGAATAAGGGACAGTGAAGAAGGAACACCCGCTCGCGGGTGGGCCTACTTCACCTA
TCCTGCCCGGCTGACGCCGTTGGATACACCAAGGAAAGTCTACACGAACCCTTTGGCAAAATCCTGTATA
TCGTGCGAAAAAGGATGGATATACCGAAAAAATCGCTATAATGACCCCGAAGCAGGGTTATGCAGCGGAA
AAGGACAACGCGCGGACCGCGGTCCAATTAATTATTAGAAAAATTCATCCAGCATCAGATGAAATTGCAG
TTTGTTCATATCCGGATTATCAATGCCATATTTCTGAAACAGACGTTTTTGCAGGCTCGGGCTAAATTCG
CCCAGGCAGTTCCACAGAATGGCCAGATCCTGATAACGATCCGCAATGCCCACACGGCCCACATCAATGC
AGCCAATCAGTTTGCCTTCATCGAAAATCAGGTTATCCAGGCTAAAATCGCCGTGGGTCACCACGCTATC
CGGGCTAAACGGCAGCAGTTTATGCATTTCTTTCCACACCTGTTCCACCGGCCAGCCGTTACGTTCATCA
TCAAAATCGCTCGCATCCACCAGGCCGTTGTTCATACGGCTCTGCGCCTGGGCCAGACGAAACACACGAT
CGCTGTTAAACGGGCAGTTGCACACCGGAATGCTATGCAGACGACGCAGAAACACGGCCAGCGCATCCAC
AATGTTTTCGCCGCTATCCGGATATTCTTCCAGCACCTGAAACGCGGTTTTGCCCGGAATCGCGGTGGTC
AGCAGCCACGCATCATCCGGGGTGCGAATAAAATGTTTAATGGTCGGCAGCGGCATAAATTCGGTCAGCC
AGTTCAGACGCACCATTTCATCGGTCACATCGTTCGCCACGCTGCCTTTGCCATGTTTCAGAAACAGTTC
CGGCGCATCCGGTTTGCCATACAGACGATAAATGGTCGCGCCGCTCTGACCCACGTTATCACGCGCCCAT
TTATAGCCATACAGATCCGCATCCATGTTGCTGTTCAGACGCGGACGGCTACAGCTCGTTTCACGCTGAA
TATGGCTCATAACACCCCTTGTATTACTGTTTATGTAAGCAGACAGTTTTATTGTTCATGATGATATATT
TTTATCTTGTGCAATGTAACATCAGAGATTTTGAGACACAAATTTAAATCGTAATTATTGGGGACCCCTG
GATTCTCACCAATAAAAAACGCCCGGCGGCAACCGAGCGTTCTGAACAAATCCAGATGGAGTTCTGAGGT
CA
Features (pLannotate 1.2.2; 19 found; start..end, strand, type, name):
     35..59      -  CDS            lacZα (fragment): LacZα fragment of β-galactosidase; lacZ fragment
     67..96      -  misc_feature   MCS (fragment): pUC18/19 multiple cloning site
    100..633     -  CDS            ssb: SSB_ECOLI - Also known as exrB, lexC. Experimental evidence at protein level: Swiss-Prot protein existence level 1. Plays an important role in DNA replication, recombination and repair. Binds to ssDNA and to an array of partner proteins to recruit them to their sites of action during DNA metabolism. Acts as a sliding platform that migrates on DNA via reptation. SSB or its 10 C-terminal amino acids stimulates the ATPase activity of RadD (PubMed:27519413). From Escherichia coli (strain K12).
   2826..2850    -  protein_bind   lac operator: The lac repressor binds to the lac operator to inhibit transcription in E. coli. This inhibition can be relieved by adding lactose or isopropyl-β-D-thiogalactopyranoside (IPTG). lac repressor encoded by lacI
   2854..2884    -  promoter       lac promoter: promoter for the E. coli lac operon
   2899..2920    -  protein_bind   CAP binding site: CAP binding activates transcription in the presence of cAMP. E. coli catabolite activator protein
   2921..3152    +  CDS            TcR (fragment): tetracycline efflux protein; tet; confers resistance to tetracycline
   3160..3237    +  promoter       lacI promoter: lacI
   3238..4320    +  CDS            lacI: lac repressor; lacI; The lac repressor binds to the lac operator to inhibit transcription in E. coli. This inhibition can be relieved by adding lactose or isopropyl-β-D-thiogalactopyranoside (IPTG).
   4365..4451    +  terminator     rrnB T1 terminator: Escherichia coli rrnB; transcription terminator T1 from the E. coli rrnB gene
   4489..4883    -  rep_origin     RSF1010 oriV: replication origin of the broad-host-range plasmid RSF1010; requires the RSF1010 RepA/B/C proteins for replication (Scholz et al., 1989)
   4938..4966    +  promoter       lac UV5 promoter (fragment): E. coli lac promoter with an "up" mutation
   4990..5961    +  CDS            RSF1010 RepB: replication protein B of the broad-host-range plasmid RSF1010 (Scholz et al., 1989); repB
   6404..6478    +  ncRNA          Plasmid R1162: Accession: RF00043 - R1162-like plasmid antisense RNA
   6472..7311    +  CDS            RSF1010 RepA: replication protein A of the broad-host-range plasmid RSF1010 (Scholz et al., 1989); repA
   7298..8149    +  CDS            RSF1010 RepC (fragment): replication protein C of the broad-host-range plasmid RSF1010 (Scholz et al., 1989); repC
   8160..8268    -  oriT           oriT: incP origin of transfer
   8438..9250    -  CDS            aphA1: KKA1_ECOLX - Also known as nptI. Protein inferred from homology: Swiss-Prot protein existence level 3. Resistance to kanamycin and structurally-related aminoglycosides, including amikacin. From Escherichia coli.
   9382..24      -  terminator     lambda t0 terminator (across the origin): transcription terminator from phage lambda
