[The description below was written by a language model from this plasmid's Addgene catalogue record and pLannotate feature annotations shown in this document.]
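Description:
pREC1010lac-Ebu1 is a low-copy bacterial expression plasmid of about 9.5 kb, derived from the pORTMAGE-Ec1 backbone and built for retron-mediated recombineering ("recombitron" editing) in diverse bacteria. It replicates from the broad-host-range RSF1010 oriV, which depends on the plasmid-encoded RepA, RepB and RepC proteins; all three are annotated, along with the R1162-like antisense regulatory RNA. An incP-type oriT is also present, which should allow conjugative mobilization into recipient strains when transfer functions are supplied in trans. Selection is by kanamycin through the aphA1 aminoglycoside phosphotransferase gene.

The roughly 2.7 kb synthetic payload comprises the Ebu1 retron reverse transcriptase, the Ebu1 non-coding RNA, the single-stranded annealing protein CspRecT and the E. coli single-stranded DNA-binding protein (EcSSB). Only the ssb coding sequence is recognized by the automated annotation. The unannotated stretch between it and the upstream lac promoter presumably holds the retron RT, ncRNA and CspRecT. Expression is driven by the lac promoter with its operator and CAP binding site, and a lacI cassette with its own promoter is carried on the plasmid, so transcription should be repressed until relieved by IPTG or lactose. Lambda t0 and rrnB T1 terminators are also annotated.

According to the record, the ncRNA contains a stuffer flanked by SapI sites, which provides a position for type IIS cloning of a user-defined editing donor. In this system, the RT reverse-transcribes the modified ncRNA into single-stranded donor DNA in vivo, and CspRecT with SSB promotes its annealing into the genome during replication to install the edit. Short lacZα, MCS and tetracycline-resistance fragments appear to be non-functional backbone remnants.
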