Addgene plasmid #240699: pREC1010lac-Ebu1
Purpose: RSF1010 origin of replication plasmid containing Ebu1 recombitron with a SapI flanked stuffer in the ncRNA expressed by lac promoter
Depositing lab: Seth Shipman. Depositing organization: J. David Gladstone Institutes. Publication: Genome editing of phylogenetically distinct bacteria using cross-species retron-mediated recombineering. Gonzalez-Delgado A, Bonillo-Lopez L, Johnson MS, Knodlseder N, Ko CC, Lekbach Y, Oh JH, Selvakumar H, Wold MC, Yu Z, Aragon V, Gralnick JA, Guell M, Hatfull GF, Keitz BK, Koskella B, Mutalik VK, van Pijkeren JP, Shipman SL. Nat Biotechnol. 2026 Apr 23. doi: 10.1038/s41587-026-03076-6. PubMed 42026131.
Backbone
  Vector backbone: pORTMAGE-Ec1
  Backbone manufacturer: George Church (Addgene #138474)
  Vector type: Bacterial Expression
Growth in bacteria
  Bacterial resistance: Kanamycin, 50 μg/mL
  Growth temperature: 37°C
  Growth strain: DH5alpha
  Copy number: Low Copy
Gene/Insert
  Gene/Insert name: Ebu1 RT, Ebu1 ncRNA, CspRecT and EcSSB
  Species: Synthetic
  Insert size (bp): 2710
  Mutation: WT
  Cloning method: Gibson Cloning
Terms and licenses: Academic/Nonprofit Terms; Industry Terms: Not Available to Industry
Depositor comments: Please visit https://doi.org/10.1101/2025.06.16.660010 for bioRxiv preprint.
How to cite: pREC1010lac-Ebu1 was a gift from Seth Shipman (Addgene plasmid # 240699 ; http://n2t.net/addgene:240699 ; RRID:Addgene_240699)
